LOCUS       Exported 8323 bp ds-DNA circular SYN 13-MAY-2021
DEFINITION  3rd generation lentiviral gRNA plasmid targeting human MAP3K3.
ACCESSION   .
VERSION     .
KEYWORDS    MAP3K3 gRNA (BRDN0001147001)
SOURCE      synthetic DNA construct
  ORGANISM  synthetic DNA construct
REFERENCE   1 (bases 1 to 8323)
  AUTHORS   Doench JG, Fusi N, Sullender M, Hegde M, Vaimberg EW, Donovan KF,
            Smith I, Tothova Z, Wilen C, Orchard R, Virgin HW, Listgarten J,
            Root DE
  TITLE     Optimized sgRNA design to maximize activity and minimize off-target
            effects of CRISPR-Cas9.
  JOURNAL   Nat Biotechnol. 2016 Jan 18. doi: 10.1038/nbt.3437.
  PUBMED    26780180
REFERENCE   2 (bases 1 to 8323)
  AUTHORS   .
  TITLE     Direct Submission
  JOURNAL   Exported May 13, 2021 from SnapGene Server 1.1.58
            http://www.snapgene.com
FEATURES             Location/Qualifiers
     source          1..8323
                     /organism="synthetic DNA construct"
                     /mol_type="other DNA"
     promoter        87..1265
                     /label=EF-1-alpha promoter
                     /note="strong constitutive promoter for human elongation
                     factor EF-1-alpha"
     intron          318..1256
                     /label=EF-1-alpha intron A
                     /note="intron upstream of the start codon of human
                     EF-1-alpha"
     primer_bind     1213..1233
                     /label=EF1a-F
                     /note="Human elongation factor-1a promoter, forward primer"
     CDS             1278..1877
                     /codon_start=1
                     /gene="pac from Streptomyces alboniger"
                     /product="puromycin N-acetyltransferase"
                     /label=PuroR
                     /note="confers resistance to puromycin"
                     /translation="MTEYKPTVRLATRDDVPRAVRTLAAAFADYPATRHTVDPDRHIER
                     VTELQELFLTRVGLDIGKVWVADDGAAVAVWTTPESVEAGAVFAEIGPRMAELSGSRLA
                     AQQQMEGLLAPHRPKEPAWFLATVGVSPDHQGKGLGSAVVLPGVEAAERAGVPAFLETS
                     APRNLPFYERLGFTVTADVEVPEGPRTWCMTRKPGA"
     primer_bind     complement(1278..1297)
                     /label=Puro-R
                     /note="Puromycin resistance gene, reverse primer. Also
                     called puro-variant-R"
     primer_bind     1774..1794
                     /label=Puro-F
                     /note="Puromycin resistance gene, forward primer"
     misc_feature    1893..2481
                     /label=WPRE
                     /note="woodchuck hepatitis virus posttranscriptional
                     regulatory element"
     primer_bind     complement(1946..1966)
                     /label=WPRE-R
                     /note="WPRE, reverse primer"
     CDS             complement(2364..2375)
                     /codon_start=1
                     /product="Factor Xa recognition and cleavage site"
                     /label=Factor Xa site
                     /translation="IEGR"
     LTR             2553..2786
                     /label=3' LTR (Delta-U3)
                     /note="self-inactivating 3' long terminal repeat (LTR) from
                     HIV-1"
     polyA_signal    2864..2985
                     /label=SV40 poly(A) signal
                     /note="SV40 polyadenylation signal"
     primer_bind     complement(2901..2920)
                     /label=SV40pA-R
                     /note="SV40 polyA, reverse primer"
     primer_bind     2955..2974
                     /label=EBV-rev
                     /note="SV40 polyA terminator, reverse primer"
     rep_origin      3025..3160
                     /label=SV40 ori
                     /note="SV40 origin of replication"
     primer_bind     3087..3106
                     /label=SV40pro-F
                     /note="SV40 promoter/origin, forward primer"
     primer_bind     complement(3180..3199)
                     /label=T7
                     /note="T7 promoter, forward primer"
     promoter        complement(3181..3199)
                     /label=T7 promoter
                     /note="promoter for bacteriophage T7 RNA polymerase"
     primer_bind     complement(3209..3226)
                     /label=M13 Forward
                     /note="In lacZ gene. Also called M13-F20 or M13 (-21)
                     Forward"
     primer_bind     complement(3209..3225)
                     /label=M13 fwd
                     /note="common sequencing primer, one of multiple similar
                     variants"
     primer_bind     complement(3218..3240)
                     /label=M13/pUC Forward
                     /note="In lacZ gene"
     rep_origin      3367..3822
                     /direction=RIGHT
                     /label=f1 ori
                     /note="f1 bacteriophage origin of replication; arrow
                     indicates direction of (+) strand synthesis"
     primer_bind     complement(3454..3473)
                     /label=F1ori-R
                     /note="F1 origin, reverse primer"
     primer_bind     3664..3685
                     /label=F1ori-F
                     /note="F1 origin, forward primer"
     promoter        3848..3952
                     /gene="bla"
                     /label=AmpR promoter
     CDS             3953..4813
                     /codon_start=1
                     /gene="bla"
                     /product="beta-lactamase"
                     /label=AmpR
                     /note="confers resistance to ampicillin, carbenicillin, and
                     related antibiotics"
                     /translation="MSIQHFRVALIPFFAAFCLPVFAHPETLVKVKDAEDQLGARVGYI
                     ELDLNSGKILESFRPEERFPMMSTFKVLLCGAVLSRIDAGQEQLGRRIHYSQNDLVEYS
                     PVTEKHLTDGMTVRELCSAAITMSDNTAANLLLTTIGGPKELTAFLHNMGDHVTRLDRW
                     EPELNEAIPNDERDTTMPVAMATTLRKLLTGELLTLASRQQLIDWMEADKVAGPLLRSA
                     LPAGWFIADKSGAGERGSRGIIAALGPDGKPSRIVVIYTTGSQATMDERNRQIAEIGAS
                     LIKHW"
     primer_bind     complement(4171..4190)
                     /label=Amp-R
                     /note="Ampicillin resistance gene, reverse primer"
     rep_origin      4984..5572
                     /direction=RIGHT
                     /label=ori
                     /note="high-copy-number ColE1/pMB1/pBR322/pUC origin of
                     replication"
     primer_bind     5473..5492
                     /label=pBR322ori-F
                     /note="pBR322 origin, forward primer"
     primer_bind     5726..5743
                     /label=L4440
                     /note="L4440 vector, forward primer"
     protein_bind    5860..5881
                     /label=CAP binding site
                     /bound_moiety="E. coli catabolite activator protein"
                     /note="CAP binding activates transcription in the presence
                     of cAMP."
     promoter        5896..5926
                     /label=lac promoter
                     /note="promoter for the E. coli lac operon"
     protein_bind    5934..5950
                     /label=lac operator
                     /bound_moiety="lac repressor encoded by lacI"
                     /note="The lac repressor binds to the lac operator to
                     inhibit transcription in E. coli. This inhibition can be
                     relieved by adding lactose or
                     isopropyl-beta-D-thiogalactopyranoside (IPTG)."
     primer_bind     5939..5961
                     /label=M13/pUC Reverse
                     /note="In lacZ gene"
     primer_bind     5958..5974
                     /label=M13 rev
                     /note="common sequencing primer, one of multiple similar
                     variants"
     primer_bind     5958..5974
                     /label=M13 Reverse
                     /note="In lacZ gene. Also called M13-rev"
     primer_bind     5993..6013
                     /label=T3
                     /note="T3 promoter, forward primer"
     promoter        5995..6013
                     /label=T3 promoter
                     /note="promoter for bacteriophage T3 RNA polymerase"
     promoter        6041..6267
                     /label=RSV promoter
                     /note="Rous sarcoma virus enhancer/promoter"
     LTR             6268..6448
                     /label=5' LTR (truncated)
                     /note="truncated 5' long terminal repeat (LTR) from HIV-1"
     misc_feature    6495..6620
                     /label=HIV-1 Psi
                     /note="packaging signal of human immunodeficiency virus
                     type 1"
     misc_feature    7113..7346
                     /label=RRE
                     /note="The Rev response element (RRE) of HIV-1 allows for
                     Rev-dependent mRNA export from the nucleus to the
                     cytoplasm."
     CDS             7531..7575
                     /codon_start=1
                     /product="antigenic peptide corresponding to amino acids
                     655 to 669 of the HIV envelope protein gp41 (Lutje Hulsik
                     et al., 2013)"
                     /label=gp41 peptide
                     /note="recognized by the 2H10 single-chain llama nanobody"
                     /translation="KNEQELLELDKWASL"
     promoter        7753..7993
                     /label=U6 promoter
                     /note="RNA polymerase III promoter for human U6 snRNA"
     primer_bind     7753..7773
                     /label=hU6-F
                     /note="Human U6 promoter, forward primer"
     primer_bind     7924..7943
                     /label=LKO.1 5'
                     /note="Human U6 promoter, forward primer"
     misc_RNA        8023..8098
                     /label=gRNA scaffold
                     /note="guide RNA scaffold for the Streptococcus pyogenes
                     CRISPR/Cas9 system"
     misc_feature    8154..8271
                     /label=cPPT/CTS
                     /note="central polypurine tract and central termination
                     sequence of HIV-1"
ORIGIN
        1 cccgggtgca aagatggata aagttttaaa cagagaggaa tctttgcagc taatggacct
       61 tctaggtctt gaaaggagtg ggaattggct ccggtgcccg tcagtgggca gagcgcacat
      121 cgcccacagt ccccgagaag ttggggggag gggtcggcaa ttgatccggt gcctagagaa
      181 ggtggcgcgg ggtaaactgg gaaagtgatg tcgtgtactg gctccgcctt tttcccgagg
      241 gtgggggaga accgtatata agtgcagtag tcgccgtgaa cgttcttttt cgcaacgggt
      301 ttgccgccag aacacaggta agtgccgtgt gtggttcccg cgggcctggc ctctttacgg
      361 gttatggccc ttgcgtgcct tgaattactt ccacctggct gcagtacgtg attcttgatc
      421 ccgagcttcg ggttggaagt gggtgggaga gttcgaggcc ttgcgcttaa ggagcccctt
      481 cgcctcgtgc ttgagttgag gcctggcctg ggcgctgggg ccgccgcgtg cgaatctggt
      541 ggcaccttcg cgcctgtctc gctgctttcg ataagtctct agccatttaa aatttttgat
      601 gacctgctgc gacgcttttt ttctggcaag atagtcttgt aaatgcgggc caagatctgc
      661 acactggtat ttcggttttt ggggccgcgg gcggcgacgg ggcccgtgcg tcccagcgca
      721 catgttcggc gaggcggggc ctgcgagcgc ggccaccgag aatcggacgg gggtagtctc
      781 aagctggccg gcctgctctg gtgcctggcc tcgcgccgcc gtgtatcgcc ccgccctggg
      841 cggcaaggct ggcccggtcg gcaccagttg cgtgagcgga aagatggccg cttcccggcc
      901 ctgctgcagg gagctcaaaa tggaggacgc ggcgctcggg agagcgggcg ggtgagtcac
      961 ccacacaaag gaaaagggcc tttccgtcct cagccgtcgc ttcatgtgac tccacggagt
     1021 accgggcgcc gtccaggcac ctcgattagt tctcgagctt ttggagtacg tcgtctttag
     1081 gttgggggga ggggttttat gcgatggagt ttccccacac tgagtgggtg gagactgaag
     1141 ttaggccagc ttggcacttg atgtaattct ccttggaatt tgcccttttt gagtttggat
     1201 cttggttcat tctcaagcct cagacagtgg ttcaaagttt ttttcttcca tttcaggtgt
     1261 cgtgacgtac ggccaccatg accgagtaca agcccacggt gcgcctcgcc acccgcgacg
     1321 acgtccccag ggccgtacgc accctcgccg ccgcgttcgc cgactacccc gccacgcgcc
     1381 acaccgtcga tccggaccgc cacatcgagc gggtcaccga gctgcaagaa ctcttcctca
     1441 cgcgcgtcgg gctcgacatc ggcaaggtgt gggtcgcgga cgacggcgcc gccgtggcgg
     1501 tctggaccac gccggagagc gtcgaagcgg gggcggtgtt cgccgagatc ggcccgcgca
     1561 tggccgagtt gagcggttcc cggctggccg cgcagcaaca gatggaaggc ctcctggcgc
     1621 cgcaccggcc caaggagccc gcgtggttcc tggccaccgt cggagtctcg cccgaccacc
     1681 agggcaaggg tctgggcagc gccgtcgtgc tccccggagt ggaggcggcc gagcgcgccg
     1741 gggtgcccgc cttcctggag acctccgcgc cccgcaacct ccccttctac gagcggctcg
     1801 gcttcaccgt caccgccgac gtcgaggtgc ccgaaggacc gcgcacctgg tgcatgaccc
     1861 gcaagcccgg tgcctgaacg cgttaagtcg acaatcaacc tctggattac aaaatttgtg
     1921 aaagattgac tggtattctt aactatgttg ctccttttac gctatgtgga tacgctgctt
     1981 taatgccttt gtatcatgct attgcttccc gtatggcttt cattttctcc tccttgtata
     2041 aatcctggtt gctgtctctt tatgaggagt tgtggcccgt tgtcaggcaa cgtggcgtgg
     2101 tgtgcactgt gtttgctgac gcaaccccca ctggttgggg cattgccacc acctgtcagc
     2161 tcctttccgg gactttcgct ttccccctcc ctattgccac ggcggaactc atcgccgcct
     2221 gccttgcccg ctgctggaca ggggctcggc tgttgggcac tgacaattcc gtggtgttgt
     2281 cggggaaatc atcgtccttt ccttggctgc tcgcctgtgt tgccacctgg attctgcgcg
     2341 ggacgtcctt ctgctacgtc ccttcggccc tcaatccagc ggaccttcct tcccgcggcc
     2401 tgctgccggc tctgcggcct cttccgcgtc ttcgccttcg ccctcagacg agtcggatct
     2461 ccctttgggc cgcctccccg cgtcgacttt aagaccaatg acttacaagg cagctgtaga
     2521 tcttagccac tttttaaaag aaaagggggg actggaaggg ctaattcact cccaacgaag
     2581 acaagatctg ctttttgctt gtactgggtc tctctggtta gaccagatct gagcctggga
     2641 gctctctggc taactaggga acccactgct taagcctcaa taaagcttgc cttgagtgct
     2701 tcaagtagtg tgtgcccgtc tgttgtgtga ctctggtaac tagagatccc tcagaccctt
     2761 ttagtcagtg tggaaaatct ctagcagtac gtatagtagt tcatgtcatc ttattattca
     2821 gtatttataa cttgcaaaga aatgaatatc agagagtgag aggaacttgt ttattgcagc
     2881 ttataatggt tacaaataaa gcaatagcat cacaaatttc acaaataaag catttttttc
     2941 actgcattct agttgtggtt tgtccaaact catcaatgta tcttatcatg tctggctcta
     3001 gctatcccgc ccctaactcc gcccatcccg cccctaactc cgcccagttc cgcccattct
     3061 ccgccccatg gctgactaat tttttttatt tatgcagagg ccgaggccgc ctcggcctct
     3121 gagctattcc agaagtagtg aggaggcttt tttggaggcc tagggacgta cccaattcgc
     3181 cctatagtga gtcgtattac gcgcgctcac tggccgtcgt tttacaacgt cgtgactggg
     3241 aaaaccctgg cgttacccaa cttaatcgcc ttgcagcaca tccccctttc gccagctggc
     3301 gtaatagcga agaggcccgc accgatcgcc cttcccaaca gttgcgcagc ctgaatggcg
     3361 aatgggnnnn nnnnnnnnnn nnnnnnnnnn nnnnnnnnnn nnnnnnnnnn nnnnnnnnnn
     3421 nnnnnnnnnn nnnnnnnnnn nnnnnnnnnn nnnnnnnnnn nnnnnnnnnn nnnnnnnnnn
     3481 nnnnnnnnnn cnnnnnnnnn nnnnnnnnnn nnnnnnnnnn nnnnnnnnnn nnnnnnnnnn
     3541 nnnnnnnnnn nnnnnnnnnn nnnnnnnnnn nnnnnnnnnn nnannnnnnn nnnnnnnnnn
     3601 nnnnnnnnnn nnnnnnnnnn nnnnnnnnnn nncctttgac gttggagtcc acgttcttta
     3661 atagtggact cttgttccaa actggaacaa cactcaaccc tatctcggtc tattcttttg
     3721 atttataagg gattttgccg atttcggcct attggttaaa aaatgagctg atttaacaaa
     3781 aatttaacgc gaattttaac aaaatattaa cgcttacaat ttaggtggca cttttcgggg
     3841 aaatgtgcgc ggaaccccta tttgtttatt tttctaaata cattcaaata tgtatccgct
     3901 catgagacaa taaccctgat aaatgcttca ataatattga aaaaggaaga gtatgagtat
     3961 tcaacatttc cgtgtcgccc ttattccctt ttttgcggca ttttgccttc ctgtttttgc
     4021 tcacccagaa acgctggtga aagtaaaaga tgctgaagat cagttgggtg cacgagtggg
     4081 ttacatcgaa ctggatctca acagcggtaa gatccttgag agttttcgcc ccgaagaacg
     4141 ttttccaatg atgagcactt ttaaagttct gctatgtggc gcggtattat cccgtattga
     4201 cgccgggcaa gagcaactcg gtcgccgcat acactattct cagaatgact tggttgagta
     4261 ctcaccagtc acagaaaagc atcttacgga tggcatgaca gtaagagaat tatgcagtgc
     4321 tgccataacc atgagtgata acactgcggc caacttactt ctgacaacga tcggaggacc
     4381 gaaggagcta accgcttttt tgcacaacat gggggatcat gtaactcgcc ttgatcgttg
     4441 ggaaccggag ctgaatgaag ccataccaaa cgacgagcgt gacaccacga tgcctgtagc
     4501 aatggcaaca acgttgcgca aactattaac tggcgaacta cttactctag cttcccggca
     4561 acaattaata gactggatgg aggcggataa agttgcagga ccacttctgc gctcggccct
     4621 tccggctggc tggtttattg ctgataaatc tggagccggt gagcgtgggt ctcgcggtat
     4681 cattgcagca ctggggccag atggtaagcc ctcccgtatc gtagttatct acacgacggg
     4741 gagtcaggca actatggatg aacgaaatag acagatcgct gagataggtg cctcactgat
     4801 taagcattgg taactgtcag accaagttta ctcatatata ctttagattg atttaaaact
     4861 tcatttttaa tttaaaagga tctaggtgaa gatccttttt gataatctca tgaccaaaat
     4921 cccttaacgt gagttttcgt tccactgagc gtcagacccc gtagaaaaga tcaaaggatc
     4981 ttcttgagat cctttttttc tgcgcgtaat ctgctgcttg caaacaaaaa aaccaccgct
     5041 accagcggtg gtttgtttgc cggatcaaga gctaccaact ctttttccga aggtaactgg
     5101 cttcagcaga gcgcagatac caaatactgt tcttctagtg tagccgtagt taggccacca
     5161 cttcaagaac tctgtagcac cgcctacata cctcgctctg ctaatcctgt taccagtggc
     5221 tgctgccagt ggcgataagt cgtgtcttac cgggttggac tcaagacgat agttaccgga
     5281 taaggcgcag cggtcgggct gaacgggggg ttcgtgcaca cagcccagct tggagcgaac
     5341 gacctacacc gaactgagat acctacagcg tgagctatga gaaagcgcca cgcttcccga
     5401 agggagaaag gcggacaggt atccggtaag cggcagggtc ggaacaggag agcgcacgag
     5461 ggagcttcca gggggaaacg cctggtatct ttatagtcct gtcgggtttc gccacctctg
     5521 acttgagcgt cgatttttgt gatgctcgtc aggggggcgg agcctatgga aaaacgccag
     5581 caacgcggcc tttttacggt tcctggcctt ttgctggcct tttgctcaca tgttctttcc
     5641 tgcgttatcc cctgattctg tggataaccg tattaccgcc tttgagtgag ctgataccgc
     5701 tcgccgcagc cgaacgaccg agcgcagcga gtcagtgagc gaggaagcgg aagagcgccc
     5761 aatacgcaaa ccgcctctcc ccgcgcgttg gccgattcat taatgcagct ggcacgacag
     5821 gtttcccgac tggaaagcgg gcagtgagcg caacgcaatt aatgtgagtt agctcactca
     5881 ttaggcaccc caggctttac actttatgct tccggctcgt atgttgtgtg gaattgtgag
     5941 cggataacaa tttcacacag gaaacagcta tgaccatgat tacgccaagc gcgcaattaa
     6001 ccctcactaa agggaacaaa agctggagct gcaagcttaa tgtagtctta tgcaatactc
     6061 ttgtagtctt gcaacatggt aacgatgagt tagcaacatg ccttacaagg agagaaaaag
     6121 caccgtgcat gccgattggt ggaagtaagg tggtacgatc gtgccttatt aggaaggcaa
     6181 cagacgggtc tgacatggat tggacgaacc actgaattgc cgcattgcag agatattgta
     6241 tttaagtgcc tagctcgata cataaacggg tctctctggt tagaccagat ctgagcctgg
     6301 gagctctctg gctaactagg gaacccactg cttaagcctc aataaagctt gccttgagtg
     6361 cttcaagtag tgtgtgcccg tctgttgtgt gactctggta actagagatc cctcagaccc
     6421 ttttagtcag tgtggaaaat ctctagcagt ggcgcccgaa cagggacttg aaagcgaaag
     6481 ggaaaccaga ggagctctct cgacgcagga ctcggcttgc tgaagcgcgc acggcaagag
     6541 gcgaggggcg gcgactggtg agtacgccaa aaattttgac tagcggaggc tagaaggaga
     6601 gagatgggtg cgagagcgtc agtattaagc gggggagaat tagatcgcga tgggaaaaaa
     6661 ttcggttaag gccaggggga aagaaaaaat ataaattaaa acatatagta tgggcaagca
     6721 gggagctaga acgattcgca gttaatcctg gcctgttaga aacatcagaa ggctgtagac
     6781 aaatactggg acagctacaa ccatcccttc agacaggatc agaagaactt agatcattat
     6841 ataatacagt agcaaccctc tattgtgtgc atcaaaggat agagataaaa gacaccaagg
     6901 aagctttaga caagatagag gaagagcaaa acaaaagtaa gaccaccgca cagcaagcgg
     6961 ccgctgatct tcagacctgg aggaggagat atgagggaca attggagaag tgaattatat
     7021 aaatataaag tagtaaaaat tgaaccatta ggagtagcac ccaccaaggc aaagagaaga
     7081 gtggtgcaga gagaaaaaag agcagtggga ataggagctt tgttccttgg gttcttggga
     7141 gcagcaggaa gcactatggg cgcagcgtca atgacgctga cggtacaggc cagacaatta
     7201 ttgtctggta tagtgcagca gcagaacaat ttgctgaggg ctattgaggc gcaacagcat
     7261 ctgttgcaac tcacagtctg gggcatcaag cagctccagg caagaatcct ggctgtggaa
     7321 agatacctaa aggatcaaca gctcctgggg atttggggtt gctctggaaa actcatttgc
     7381 accactgctg tgccttggaa tgctagttgg agtaataaat ctctggaaca gatttggaat
     7441 cacacgacct ggatggagtg ggacagagaa attaacaatt acacaagctt aatacactcc
     7501 ttaattgaag aatcgcaaaa ccagcaagaa aagaatgaac aagaattatt ggaattagat
     7561 aaatgggcaa gtttgtggaa ttggtttaac ataacaaatt ggctgtggta tataaaatta
     7621 ttcataatga tagtaggagg cttggtaggt ttaagaatag tttttgctgt actttctata
     7681 gtgaatagag ttaggcaggg atattcacca ttatcgtttc agacccacct cccaaccccg
     7741 aggggaccca gagagggcct atttcccatg attccttcat atttgcatat acgatacaag
     7801 gctgttagag agataattag aattaatttg actgtaaaca caaagatatt agtacaaaat
     7861 acgtgacgta gaaagtaata atttcttggg tagtttgcag ttttaaaatt atgttttaaa
     7921 atggactatc atatgcttac cgtaacttga aagtatttcg atttcttggc tttatatatc
     7981 ttgtggaaag gacgaaacac cgaatcaagt tcgagcacaa cggttttaga gctagaaata
     8041 gcaagttaaa ataaggctag tccgttatca acttgaaaaa gtggcaccga gtcggtgctt
     8101 ttttaagctt ggcgtaacta gatcttgaga caaatggcag tattcatcca caattttaaa
     8161 agaaaagggg ggattggggg gtacagtgca ggggaaagaa tagtagacat aatagcaaca
     8221 gacatacaaa ctaaagaatt acaaaaacaa attacaaaaa ttcaaaattt tcgggtttat
     8281 tacagggaca gcagagatcc actttggcgc cggctcgagg ggg
//
