[The description below was written by a language model from this plasmid's Addgene catalogue record and the feature table of its GenBank file.]
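Description:
MAP3K3 gRNA (BRDN0001147001) is a third-generation lentiviral CRISPR guide plasmid of 8,323 bp, built on the lentiGuide-Puro backbone and carrying a single guide RNA directed against human MAP3K3 (also called MEKK3 or MAPKKK3). It is propagated in E. coli as a high-copy plasmid through a ColE1/pUC-type origin with ampicillin selection from the bla gene. The backbone also retains an f1 origin, an SV40 origin and poly(A) signal, and lac, T7 and T3 promoter remnants typical of its cloning-vector ancestry.

The transfer cassette is framed by an RSV promoter fused to a truncated HIV-1 5' LTR and a self-inactivating (ΔU3) 3' LTR. The RSV promoter makes genomic RNA production Tat-independent, and the ΔU3 deletion leaves the integrated provirus without LTR promoter activity. Between the LTRs lie the Psi packaging signal, the Rev response element for nuclear export of the unspliced genome, and a cPPT/CTS element that aids nuclear import in target cells. The human U6 RNA polymerase III promoter drives the MAP3K3-specific spacer fused to the Streptococcus pyogenes Cas9 guide scaffold. A separate EF-1α promoter, including its intron A, expresses puromycin N-acetyltransferase for selection of transduced mammalian cells, and a WPRE downstream enhances transcript expression.

The plasmid does not encode Cas9, so it must be paired with a separate Cas9 vector or used in cells that already express the nuclease. The guide was designed against MAP3K3 reference transcripts and is also part of a human kinome gRNA library, making the construct suited to targeted knockout of this kinase.
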