Addgene plasmid #76018: MAP3K3 gRNA (BRDN0001147001)
Purpose: 3rd generation lentiviral gRNA plasmid targeting human MAP3K3
Depositing lab: John Doench & David Root. Depositing organization: Broad Institute. Publication: Optimized sgRNA design to maximize activity and minimize off-target effects of CRISPR-Cas9. Doench JG, Fusi N, Sullender M, Hegde M, Vaimberg EW, Donovan KF, Smith I, Tothova Z, Wilen C, Orchard R, Virgin HW, Listgarten J, Root DE. Nat Biotechnol. 2016 Jan 18. doi: 10.1038/nbt.3437. PubMed 26780180.
Backbone
  Vector backbone: lentiGuide-Puro
  Backbone manufacturer: Zhang Lab (Addgene plasmid # 52963)
  Vector type: Mammalian Expression, Lentiviral, CRISPR
  Selectable markers: Puromycin
Growth in bacteria
  Bacterial resistance: Ampicillin, 100 μg/mL
  Growth temperature: 37°C
  Growth strain: DH5alpha
  Copy number: High Copy
Gene/Insert
  Gene/Insert name: MAP3K3 (alt names: MAP3K3; NM_002401.3)
  gRNA/shRNA sequence: AATCAAGTTCGAGCACAACG
  Species: H. sapiens (human)
  Entrez Gene: MAP3K3 (a.k.a. MAPKKK3, MEKK3)
  Promoter: hU6
  Cloning method: Unknown
  Sequencing primers: 5′ U6-F; 3′ pS2-R
Terms and licenses: Academic/Nonprofit Terms; Industry Terms: Not Available to Industry
Depositor comments: The gRNA was designed to target the following Genbank reference sequence(s): NM_002401.3,NM_203351.1. Note that this plasmid does NOT contain Cas9. It should be used in conjunction with lentiCas9-Blast (Addgene #52962) or otherwise with cell lines already expressing Cas9. Browse the full kinome gRNA library at http://www.addgene.org/pooled-library/broadgpp-human-kinome/ or visit http://www.broadinstitute.org/rnai/public/ for detailed protocols and information.
How to cite: MAP3K3 gRNA (BRDN0001147001) was a gift from John Doench & David Root (Addgene plasmid # 76018 ; http://n2t.net/addgene:76018 ; RRID:Addgene_76018)
