>Addgene plasmid #76018 | MAP3K3 gRNA (BRDN0001147001) | depositor partial sequence | sequence record 143478 | Target Sequence
AATCAAGTTCGAGCACAACG
