>Addgene plasmid #76018 | MAP3K3 gRNA (BRDN0001147001) | addgene partial sequence | sequence record 185021 | hU6-F
TAGAAAGTAATAATTTCTTGGGTAGTTTGCAGTTTTAAAATTATGTTTTAAAATGGACTATCATATGCTT
ACCGTAACTTGAAAGTATTTCGATTTCTTGGCTTTATATATCTTGTGGAAAGGACGAAACACCGAATCAA
GTTCGAGCACAACGGTTTTAGAGCTAGAAATAGCAAGTTAAAATAAGGCTAGTCCGTTATCAACTTGAAA
AAGTGGCACCGAGTCGGTGCTTTTTTAAGCTTGGCGTAACTAGATCTTGAGACAAATGGCAGTATTCATC
CACAATTTTAAAAGAAAAGGGGGGATTGGGGGGTACAGTGCAGGGGAAAGAATAGTAGACATAATAGCAA
CAGACATACAAACTAAAGAATTACAAAAACAAATTACAAAAATTCAAAATTTTCGGGTTTATTACAGGGA
CAGCAGAGATCCACTTTGGCGCCGGCTCGAGGGGGCCCGGGTGCAAAGATGGATAAAGTTTTAAACAGAG
AGGAATCTTTGCAGCTAATGGACCTTCTAGGTCTTGAAAGGAGTGGGAATTGGCTCCGGTGCCCGTCAGT
GGGCAGAGCG
